>Addgene plasmid #106827 | gh177 | addgene full sequence | sequence record 221410 | Addgene Assembled Full Sequence
CTAAATTGTAAGCGTTAATATTTTGTTAAAATTCGCGTTAAATTTTTGTTAAATCAGCTCATTTTTTAAC
CAATAGGCCGAAATCGGCAAAATCCCTTATAAATCAAAAGAATAGACCGAGATAGGGTTGAGTGGCCGCT
ACAGGGCGCTCCCATTCGCCATTCAGGCTGCGCAACTGTTGGGAAGGGCGTTTCGGTGCGGGCCTCTTCG
CTATTACGCCAGCTGGCGAAAGGGGGATGTGCTGCAAGGCGATTAAGTTGGGTAACGCCAGGGTTTTCCC
AGTCACGACGTTGTAAAACGACGGCCAGTGAGCGCGACGTAATACGACTCACTATAGGGCGAATTGGCGG
AAGGCCGTCAAGGCCACGTGTCTTGTCCAGAGCTCGATATCGAATTCGAGGGCCTATTTCCCATGATTCC
TTCATATTTGCATATACGATACAAGGCTGTTAGAGAGATAATTGGAATTAATTTGACTGTAAACACAAAG
ATATTAGTACAAAATACGTGACGTAGAAAGTAATAATTTCTTGGGTAGTTTGCAGTTTTAAAATTATGTT
TTAAAATGGACTATCATATGCTTACCGTAACTTGAAAGTATTTCGATTTCTTGGCTTTATATATCTTGTG
GAAAGGACGAAACACCGGTGGTGGATGGCAACCGCCGTTTTAGAGCTAGAAATAGCAAGTTAAAATAAGG
CTAGTCCGTTATCAACTTGAAAAAGTGGCACCGAGTCGGTGCTTTTTTTGGTACCTGGAGCACAAGACTG
GCCTCATGGGCCTTCCGCTCACTGCCCGCTTTCCAGTCGGGAAACCTGTCGTGCCAGCTGCATTAACATG
GTCATAGCTGTTTCCTTGCGTATTGGGCGCTCTCCGCTTCCTCGCTCACTGACTCGCTGCGCTCGGTCGT
TCGGGTAAAGCCTGGGGTGCCTAATGAGCAAAAGGCCAGCAAAAGGCCAGGAACCGTAAAAAGGCCGCGT
TGCTGGCGTTTTTCCATAGGCTCCGCCCCCCTGACGAGCATCACAAAAATCGACGCTCAAGTCAGAGGTG
GCGAAACCCGACAGGACTATAAAGATACCAGGCGTTTCCCCCTGGAAGCTCCCTCGTGCGCTCTCCTGTT
CCGACCCTGCCGCTTACCGGATACCTGTCCGCCTTTCTCCCTTCGGGAAGCGTGGCGCTTTCTCATAGCT
CACGCTGTAGGTATCTCAGTTCGGTGTAGGTCGTTCGCTCCAAGCTGGGCTGTGTGCACGAACCCCCCGT
TCAGCCCGACCGCTGCGCCTTATCCGGTAACTATCGTCTTGAGTCCAACCCGGTAAGACACGACTTATCG
CCACTGGCAGCAGCCACTGGTAACAGGATTAGCAGAGCGAGGTATGTAGGCGGTGCTACAGAGTTCTTGA
AGTGGTGGCCTAACTACGGCTACACTAGAAGAACAGTATTTGGTATCTGCGCTCTGCTGAAGCCAGTTAC
CTTCGGAAAAAGAGTTGGTAGCTCTTGATCCGGCAAACAAACCACCGCTGGTAGCGGTGGTTTTTTTGTT
TGCAAGCAGCAGATTACGCGCAGAAAAAAAGGATCTCAAGAAGATCCTTTGATCTTTTCTACGGGGTCTG
ACGCTCAGTGGAACGAAAACTCACGTTAAGGGATTTTGGTCATGAGATTATCAAAAAGGATCTTCACCTA
GATCCTTTTAAATTAAAAATGAAGTTTTAAATCAATCTAAAGTATATATGAGTAAACTTGGTCTGACAGT
TACCAATGCTTAATCAGTGAGGCACCTATCTCAGCGATCTGTCTATTTCGTTCATCCATAGTTGCCTGAC
TCCCCGTCGTGTAGATAACTACGATACGGGAGGGCTTACCATCTGGCCCCAGTGCTGCAATGATACCGCG
AGAACCACGCTCACCGGCTCCAGATTTATCAGCAATAAACCAGCCAGCCGGAAGGGCCGAGCGCAGAAGT
GGTCCTGCAACTTTATCCGCCTCCATCCAGTCTATTAATTGTTGCCGGGAAGCTAGAGTAAGTAGTTCGC
CAGTTAATAGTTTGCGCAACGTTGTTGCCATTGCTACAGGCATCGTGGTGTCACGCTCGTCGTTTGGTAT
GGCTTCATTCAGCTCCGGTTCCCAACGATCAAGGCGAGTTACATGATCCCCCATGTTGTGCAAAAAAGCG
GTTAGCTCCTTCGGTCCTCCGATCGTTGTCAGAAGTAAGTTGGCCGCAGTGTTATCACTCATGGTTATGG
CAGCACTGCATAATTCTCTTACTGTCATGCCATCCGTAAGATGCTTTTCTGTGACTGGTGAGTACTCAAC
CAAGTCATTCTGAGAATAGTGTATGCGGCGACCGAGTTGCTCTTGCCCGGCGTCAATACGGGATAATACC
GCGCCACATAGCAGAACTTTAAAAGTGCTCATCATTGGAAAACGTTCTTCGGGGCGAAAACTCTCAAGGA
TCTTACCGCTGTTGAGATCCAGTTCGATGTAACCCACTCGTGCACCCAACTGATCTTCAGCATCTTTTAC
TTTCACCAGCGTTTCTGGGTGAGCAAAAACAGGAAGGCAAAATGCCGCAAAAAAGGGAATAAGGGCGACA
CGGAAATGTTGAATACTCATACTCTTCCTTTTTCAATATTATTGAAGCATTTATCAGGGTTATTGTCTCA
TGAGCGGATACATATTTGAATGTATTTAGAAAAATAAACAAATAGGGGTTCCGCGCACATTTCCCCGAAA
AGTGCCAC
Features (pLannotate 1.2.2; 10 found; start..end, strand, type, name):
      3..134     -  rep_origin     M13 ori (fragment): M13 bacteriophage origin of replication; arrow indicates direction of (+) strand synthesis
    155..311     -  CDS            lacZα (fragment): LacZα fragment of β-galactosidase; lacZ fragment
    320..338     +  promoter       T7 promoter: promoter for bacteriophage T7 RNA polymerase
    398..638     +  promoter       U6 promoter: RNA polymerase III promoter for human U6 snRNA
    667..742     +  misc_RNA       gRNA scaffold: guide RNA scaffold for the Streptococcus pyogenes CRISPR/Cas9 system
    789..836     -  CDS            lacI (fragment): lac repressor; lacI; The lac repressor binds to the lac operator to inhibit transcription in E. coli. This inhibition can be relieved by adding lactose or isopropyl-β-D-thiogalactopyranoside (IPTG).
    873..913     -  rep_origin     RSF ori (fragment): Plasmids containing the RSF 1030 origin of replication can be propagated in E. coli cells that contain additional plasmids with compatible origins.
    991..1579    -  rep_origin     ori: high-copy-number ColE1/pMB1/pBR322/pUC origin of replication
   1750..2610    -  CDS            AmpR: β-lactamase; bla; confers resistance to ampicillin, carbenicillin, and related antibiotics
   2611..2715    -  promoter       AmpR promoter: bla
