[The description below was written by a language model from this plasmid's Addgene catalogue record and pLannotate feature annotations shown in this document.]
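Description:
gh177 is a small mammalian-expression guide RNA plasmid, about 2.7 kb, built on the EPB104 backbone and designed to direct CRISPR/Cas9 cleavage to human HAS3, the gene for hyaluronan synthase 3. It is propagated in E. coli as a high-copy plasmid through a ColE1/pUC-type origin of replication and is selected with ampicillin via a β-lactamase (AmpR) gene driven by its native bla promoter. The annotation also picks up short fragments of an M13 origin, lacZα, lacI and an RSF origin. These appear to be remnants of the parental cloning vector rather than working parts. No mammalian selection marker or reporter is annotated.

The functional cassette consists of the human U6 promoter, an RNA polymerase III promoter suited to producing short, defined transcripts, followed by a gap of roughly the right size for a 20-nucleotide HAS3-specific spacer. The spacer itself is not annotated as a feature. Next comes the Streptococcus pyogenes Cas9 guide RNA scaffold, so transcription yields a single guide RNA. The plasmid encodes no Cas9, which must therefore be provided separately, for example from a co-transfected expression plasmid or a Cas9-expressing cell line. A T7 promoter lies upstream of the U6 cassette and matches the listed sequencing primer site for checking the insert. The spacer was inserted by restriction cloning, but the record does not identify the sites used.

gh177 belongs to a validated gRNA collection covering human glycosyltransferase genes. Its intended use is to knock out or edit HAS3 in human cells, supporting studies of glycosylation and glycan biosynthesis.
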