Addgene plasmid #106827: gh177
Purpose: expression of gRNA targeting HAS3
Depositing lab: Eric-Paul Bennett. Depositing organization: University of Copenhagen. Publication: A validated gRNA library for CRISPR/Cas9 targeting of the human glycosyltransferase genome. Narimatsu Y, Joshi HJ, Zhang Y, Gomes C, Chen YH, Lorenzetti F, Furukawa S, Schjoldager K, Hansen L, Clausen H, Bennett EP, Wandall HH. Glycobiology. 2018 Jan 5. pii: 4791732. doi: 10.1093/glycob/cwx101. PubMed 29315387.
Backbone
  Vector backbone: EPB104
  Backbone manufacturer: Eric-Paul Bennett (Addgene plasmid # 68369)
  Backbone size w/o insert (bp): 2376
  Vector type: Mammalian Expression
Growth in bacteria
  Bacterial resistance: Ampicillin, 100 μg/mL
  Growth temperature: 37°C
  Growth strain: DH5alpha
  Copy number: High Copy
Gene/Insert
  Gene/Insert name: HAS3
  gRNA/shRNA sequence: GGTGGTGGATGGCAACCGCC
  Species: H. sapiens (human)
  Entrez Gene: HAS3
  Cloning method: Restriction Enzyme; 5′ cloning site unknown (unknown if destroyed); 3′ cloning site unknown (unknown if destroyed)
  Sequencing primers: 5′ T7NP
Terms and licenses: Academic/Nonprofit Terms; Industry Terms: Not Available to Industry
How to cite: gh177 was a gift from Eric-Paul Bennett (Addgene plasmid # 106827 ; http://n2t.net/addgene:106827 ; RRID:Addgene_106827)
