>Addgene plasmid #106827 | gh177 | addgene partial sequence | sequence record 221412 | hU6-F 5'-GAGGGCCTATTTCCCATGATT-3'
GGAATTAATTTGACTGTAAACACAAAGATATTAGTACAAAATACGTGACGTAGAAAGTAATAATTTCTTG
GGTAGTTTGCAGTTTTAAAATTATGTTTTAAAATGGACTATCATATGCTTACCGTAACTTGAAAGTATTT
CGATTTCTTGGCTTTATATATCTTGTGGAAAGGACGAAACACCGGTGGTGGATGGCAACCGCCGTTTTAG
AGCTAGAAATAGCAAGTTAAAATAAGGCTAGTCCGTTATCAACTTGAAAAAGTGGCACCGAGTCGGTGCT
TTTTTTGGTACCTGGAGCACAAGACTGGCCTCATGGGCCTTCCGCTCACTGCCCGCTTTCCAGTCGGGAA
ACCTGTCGTGCCAGCTGCATTAACATGGTCATAGCTGTTTCCTTGCGTATTGGGCGCTCTCCGCTTCCTC
GCTCACTGACTCGCTGCGCTCGGTCGTTCGGGTAAAGCCTGGGGTGCCTAATGAGCAAAAGGCCAGCAAA
AGGCCAGGAACCGTAAAAAGGCCGCGTTGCTGGCGTTTTTCCATAGGCTCCGCCCCCCTGACGAGCATCA
CAAAAATCGACGCTCAAGTCAGAGGTGGCGAAACCCGACAGGACTATAAAGATACCAGGCGTTTCCCCCT
GGAAGCTCCCTCGTGCGCTCTCCTGTTCCGACCCTGCCGCTTACCGGATACCTGTCCGCCTTTCTCCCTT
CGGGAAGCGTGGCGCTTTCTCATAGCTCACGCTGTAGGTATCTCAGTTCGGTGTAGGTCGTTCGCTCCAA
GCTGGGCTGTGTGCACGAACCCCCCGTTCAGCCCGACCGCTGCGCCTTATCCGGTAACTATCGTCTTGAG
TCCAACCCGGTAAGACACGACTTATCGCCACTGGCAGCAGCCACTGGTAACAGGATTAGCAGA
